LOCUS       Exported 11759 bp ds-DNA circular SYN 12-MAY-2021
DEFINITION  Lentiviral expression of PDGFRA V561D.
ACCESSION   .
VERSION     .
KEYWORDS    pHAGE-PDGFRA-V561D
SOURCE      synthetic DNA construct
  ORGANISM  synthetic DNA construct
REFERENCE   1 (bases 1 to 11759)
  AUTHORS   Ng PK, Li J, Jeong KJ, Shao S, Chen H, Tsang YH, Sengupta S, Wang Z,
            Bhavana VH, Tran R, Soewito S, Minussi DC, Moreno D, Kong K,
            Dogruluk T, Lu H, Gao J, Tokheim C, Zhou DC, Johnson AM, Zeng J, Ip
            CKM, Ju Z, Wester M, Yu S, Li Y, Vellano CP, Schultz N, Karchin R,
            Ding L, Lu Y, Cheung LWT, Chen K, Shaw KR, Meric-Bernstam F, Scott
            KL, Yi S, Sahni N, Liang H, Mills GB
  TITLE     Systematic Functional Annotation of Somatic Mutations in Cancer.
  JOURNAL   Cancer Cell. 2018 Mar 12;33(3):450-462.e10. doi:
            10.1016/j.ccell.2018.01.021.
  PUBMED    29533785
REFERENCE   2 (bases 1 to 11759)
  AUTHORS   .
  TITLE     Direct Submission
  JOURNAL   Exported May 12, 2021 from SnapGene Server 1.1.58
            http://www.snapgene.com
FEATURES             Location/Qualifiers
     source          1..11759
                     /organism="synthetic DNA construct"
                     /mol_type="other DNA"
     LTR             1..634
                     /label=3' LTR
                     /note="3' long terminal repeat (LTR) from HIV-1"
     misc_feature    681..806
                     /label=HIV-1 Psi
                     /note="packaging signal of human immunodeficiency virus
                     type 1"
     misc_feature    1303..1536
                     /label=RRE
                     /note="The Rev response element (RRE) of HIV-1 allows for
                     Rev-dependent mRNA export from the nucleus to the
                     cytoplasm."
     CDS             1721..1765
                     /codon_start=1
                     /product="antigenic peptide corresponding to amino acids
                     655 to 669 of the HIV envelope protein gp41 (Lutje Hulsik
                     et al., 2013)"
                     /label=gp41 peptide
                     /note="recognized by the 2H10 single-chain llama nanobody"
                     /translation="KNEQELLELDKWASL"
     misc_feature    2058..2175
                     /label=cPPT/CTS
                     /note="central polypurine tract and central termination
                     sequence of HIV-1"
     promoter        2223..3401
                     /label=EF-1-alpha promoter
                     /note="strong constitutive promoter for human elongation
                     factor EF-1-alpha"
     intron          2454..3392
                     /label=EF-1-alpha intron A
                     /note="intron upstream of the start codon of human
                     EF-1-alpha"
     primer_bind     3349..3369
                     /label=EF1a-F
                     /note="Human elongation factor-1a promoter, forward primer"
     protein_bind    3421..3445
                     /gene="mutant version of attB"
                     /label=attB1
                     /bound_moiety="BP Clonase(TM)"
                     /note="recombination site for the Gateway(R) BP reaction"
     protein_bind    complement(6719..6743)
                     /gene="mutant version of attB"
                     /label=attB2
                     /bound_moiety="BP Clonase(TM)"
                     /note="recombination site for the Gateway(R) BP reaction"
     promoter        6751..6769
                     /label=T3 promoter
                     /note="promoter for bacteriophage T3 RNA polymerase"
     primer_bind     complement(6794..6813)
                     /label=T7
                     /note="T7 promoter, forward primer"
     promoter        complement(6795..6813)
                     /label=T7 promoter
                     /note="promoter for bacteriophage T7 RNA polymerase"
     protein_bind    complement(6819..6839)
                     /gene="mutant version of attB"
                     /label=attB4
                     /bound_moiety="BP Clonase(TM)"
                     /note="core recombination site for the Gateway(R) BP
                     reaction"
     CDS             6893..6934
                     /codon_start=1
                     /product="epitope tag from simian virus 5"
                     /label=V5 tag
                     /translation="GKPIPNPLLGLDST"
     misc_feature    6955..7522
                     /label=IRES
                     /note="internal ribosome entry site (IRES) of the
                     encephalomyocarditis virus (EMCV)"
     misc_feature    6972..7524
                     /label=IRES
                     /note="internal ribosome entry site (IRES) of the
                     encephalomyocarditis virus (EMCV)"
     primer_bind     complement(7116..7133)
                     /label=IRES reverse
                     /note="IRES internal ribosome entry site, reverse primer.
                     Also called pCDH-rev"
     primer_bind     7343..7362
                     /label=IRES-F
                     /note="IRES internal ribosome entry site, forward primer"
     CDS             7536..8135
                     /codon_start=1
                     /gene="pac from Streptomyces alboniger"
                     /product="puromycin N-acetyltransferase"
                     /label=PuroR
                     /note="confers resistance to puromycin"
                     /translation="MTEYKPTVRLATRDDVPRAVRTLAAAFADYPATRHTVDPDRHIER
                     VTELQELFLTRVGLDIGKVWVADDGAAVAVWTTPESVEAGAVFAEIGPRMAELSGSRLA
                     AQQQMEGLLAPHRPKEPAWFLATVGVSPDHQGKGLGSAVVLPGVEAAERAGVPAFLETS
                     APRNLPFYERLGFTVTADVEVPEGPRTWCMTRKPGA"
     primer_bind     complement(7536..7555)
                     /label=Puro-R
                     /note="Puromycin resistance gene, reverse primer. Also
                     called puro-variant-R"
     primer_bind     8032..8052
                     /label=Puro-F
                     /note="Puromycin resistance gene, forward primer"
     misc_feature    8149..8737
                     /label=WPRE
                     /note="woodchuck hepatitis virus posttranscriptional
                     regulatory element"
     primer_bind     complement(8202..8222)
                     /label=WPRE-R
                     /note="WPRE, reverse primer"
     CDS             complement(8620..8631)
                     /codon_start=1
                     /product="Factor Xa recognition and cleavage site"
                     /label=Factor Xa site
                     /translation="IEGR"
     LTR             8812..9045
                     /label=3' LTR (Delta-U3)
                     /note="self-inactivating 3' long terminal repeat (LTR) from
                     HIV-1"
     primer_bind     complement(9164..9182)
                     /label=pBRforEco
                     /note="pBR322 vectors, upsteam of EcoRI site, forward
                     primer"
     promoter        9250..9354
                     /gene="bla"
                     /label=AmpR promoter
     CDS             9355..10215
                     /codon_start=1
                     /gene="bla"
                     /product="beta-lactamase"
                     /label=AmpR
                     /note="confers resistance to ampicillin, carbenicillin, and
                     related antibiotics"
                     /translation="MSIQHFRVALIPFFAAFCLPVFAHPETLVKVKDAEDQLGARVGYI
                     ELDLNSGKILESFRPEERFPMMSTFKVLLCGAVLSRVDAGQEQLGRRIHYSQNDLVEYS
                     PVTEKHLTDGMTVRELCSAAITMSDNTAANLLLTTIGGPKELTAFLHNMGDHVTRLDRW
                     EPELNEAIPNDERDTTMPVAMATTLRKLLTGELLTLASRQQLIDWMEADKVAGPLLRSA
                     LPAGWFIADKSGAGERGSRGIIAALGPDGKPSRIVVIYTTGSQATMDERNRQIAEIGAS
                     LIKHW"
     primer_bind     complement(9573..9592)
                     /label=Amp-R
                     /note="Ampicillin resistance gene, reverse primer"
     rep_origin      10386..10974
                     /direction=RIGHT
                     /label=ori
                     /note="high-copy-number ColE1/pMB1/pBR322/pUC origin of
                     replication"
     primer_bind     10875..10894
                     /label=pBR322ori-F
                     /note="pBR322 origin, forward primer"
     primer_bind     11128..11145
                     /label=L4440
                     /note="L4440 vector, forward primer"
     primer_bind     11237..11256
                     /label=SV40pro-F
                     /note="SV40 promoter/origin, forward primer"
     protein_bind    11385..11406
                     /label=CAP binding site
                     /bound_moiety="E. coli catabolite activator protein"
                     /note="CAP binding activates transcription in the presence
                     of cAMP."
     promoter        11421..11451
                     /label=lac promoter
                     /note="promoter for the E. coli lac operon"
     protein_bind    11459..11475
                     /label=lac operator
                     /bound_moiety="lac repressor encoded by lacI"
                     /note="The lac repressor binds to the lac operator to
                     inhibit transcription in E. coli. This inhibition can be
                     relieved by adding lactose or
                     isopropyl-beta-D-thiogalactopyranoside (IPTG)."
     primer_bind     11464..11486
                     /label=M13/pUC Reverse
                     /note="In lacZ gene"
     primer_bind     11483..11499
                     /label=M13 rev
                     /note="common sequencing primer, one of multiple similar
                     variants"
     primer_bind     11483..11499
                     /label=M13 Reverse
                     /note="In lacZ gene. Also called M13-rev"
     primer_bind     11549..11568
                     /label=EBV-rev
                     /note="SV40 polyA terminator, reverse primer"
ORIGIN
        1 tggaagggct aattcactcc caaagaagac aagatatcct tgatctgtgg atctaccaca
       61 cacaaggcta cttccctgat tagcagaact acacaccagg gccaggggtc agatatccac
      121 tgacctttgg atggtgctac aagctagtac cagttgagcc agataaggta gaagaggcca
      181 ataaaggaga gaacaccagc ttgttacacc ctgtgagcct gcatgggatg gatgacccgg
      241 agagagaagt gttagagtgg aggtttgaca gccgcctagc atttcatcac gtggcccgag
      301 agctgcatcc ggagtacttc aagaactgct gatatcgagc ttgctacaag ggactttccg
      361 ctggggactt tccagggagg cgtggcctgg gcgggactgg ggagtggcga gccctcagat
      421 cctgcatata agcagctgct ttttgcctgt actgggtctc tctggttaga ccagatctga
      481 gcctgggagc tctctggcta actagggaac ccactgctta agcctcaata aagcttgcct
      541 tgagtgcttc aagtagtgtg tgcccgtctg ttgtgtgact ctggtaacta gagatccctc
      601 agaccctttt agtcagtgtg gaaaatctct agcagtggcg cccgaacagg gacttgaaag
      661 cgaaagggaa accagaggag ctctctcgac gcaggactcg gcttgctgaa gcgcgcacgg
      721 caagaggcga ggggcggcga ctggtgagta cgccaaaaat tttgactagc ggaggctaga
      781 aggagagaga tgggtgcgag agcgtcagta ttaagcgggg gagaattaga tcgcgatggg
      841 aaaaaattcg gttaaggcca gggggaaaga aaaaatataa attaaaacat atagtatggg
      901 caagcaggga gctagaacga ttcgcagtta atcctggcct gttagaaaca tcagaaggct
      961 gtagacaaat actgggacag ctacaaccat cccttcagac aggatcagaa gaacttagat
     1021 cattatataa tacagtagca accctctatt gtgtgcatca aaggatagag ataaaagaca
     1081 ccaaggaagc tttagacaag atagaggaag agcaaaacaa aagtaagacc accgcacagc
     1141 aagcggccgg ccgctgatct tcagacctgg aggaggagat atgagggaca attggagaag
     1201 tgaattatat aaatataaag tagtaaaaat tgaaccatta ggagtagcac ccaccaaggc
     1261 aaagagaaga gtggtgcaga gagaaaaaag agcagtggga ataggagctt tgttccttgg
     1321 gttcttggga gcagcaggaa gcactatggg cgcagcgtca atgacgctga cggtacaggc
     1381 cagacaatta ttgtctggta tagtgcagca gcagaacaat ttgctgaggg ctattgaggc
     1441 gcaacagcat ctgttgcaac tcacagtctg gggcatcaag cagctccagg caagaatcct
     1501 ggctgtggaa agatacctaa aggatcaaca gctcctgggg atttggggtt gctctggaaa
     1561 actcatttgc accactgctg tgccttggaa tgctagttgg agtaataaat ctctggaaca
     1621 gatttggaat cacacgacct ggatggagtg ggacagagaa attaacaatt acacaagctt
     1681 aatacactcc ttaattgaag aatcgcaaaa ccagcaagaa aagaatgaac aagaattatt
     1741 ggaattagat aaatgggcaa gtttgtggaa ttggtttaac ataacaaatt ggctgtggta
     1801 tataaaatta ttcataatga tagtaggagg cttggtaggt ttaagaatag tttttgctgt
     1861 actttctata gtgaatagag ttaggcaggg atattcacca ttatcgtttc agacccacct
     1921 cccaaccccg aggggacccg acaggcccga aggaatagaa gaagaaggtg gagagagaga
     1981 cagagacaga tccattcgat tagtgaacgg atctcgacgg tatcgccgaa ttcacaaatg
     2041 gcagtattca tccacaattt taaaagaaaa ggggggattg gggggtacag tgcaggggaa
     2101 agaatagtag acataatagc aacagacata caaactaaag aattacaaaa acaaattaca
     2161 aaaattcaaa attttcgggt ttattacagg gacagcagag atccagtttg gactagtcgt
     2221 gaggctccgg tgcccgtcag tgggcagagc gcacatcgcc cacagtcccc gagaagttgg
     2281 ggggaggggt cggcaattga accggtgcct agagaaggtg gcgcggggta aactgggaaa
     2341 gtgatgtcgt gtactggctc cgcctttttc ccgagggtgg gggagaaccg tatataagtg
     2401 cagtagtcgc cgtgaacgtt ctttttcgca acgggtttgc cgccagaaca caggtaagtg
     2461 ccgtgtgtgg ttcccgcggg cctggcctct ttacgggtta tggcccttgc gtgccttgaa
     2521 ttacttccac ctggctgcag tacgtgattc ttgatcccga gcttcgggtt ggaagtgggt
     2581 gggagagttc gaggccttgc gcttaaggag ccccttcgcc tcgtgcttga gttgaggcct
     2641 ggcctgggcg ctggggccgc cgcgtgcgaa tctggtggca ccttcgcgcc tgtctcgctg
     2701 ctttcgataa gtctctagcc atttaaaatt tttgatgacc tgctgcgacg ctttttttct
     2761 ggcaagatag tcttgtaaat gcgggccaag atctgcacac tggtatttcg gtttttgggg
     2821 ccgcgggcgg cgacggggcc cgtgcgtccc agcgcacatg ttcggcgagg cggggcctgc
     2881 gagcgcggcc accgagaatc ggacgggggt agtctcaagc tggccggcct gctctggtgc
     2941 ctggcctcgc gccgccgtgt atcgccccgc cctgggcggc aaggctggcc cggtcggcac
     3001 cagttgcgtg agcggaaaga tggccgcttc ccggccctgc tgcagggagc tcaaaatgga
     3061 ggacgcggcg ctcgggagag cgggcgggtg agtcacccac acaaaggaaa agggcctttc
     3121 cgtcctcagc cgtcgcttca tgtgactcca cggagtaccg ggcgccgtcc aggcacctcg
     3181 attagttctc gagcttttgg agtacgtcgt ctttaggttg gggggagggg ttttatgcga
     3241 tggagtttcc ccacactgag tgggtggaga ctgaagttag gccagcttgg cacttgatgt
     3301 aattctcctt ggaatttgcc ctttttgagt ttggatcttg gttcattctc aagcctcaga
     3361 cagtggttca aagttttttt cttccatttc aggtgtcgtg aagcggccct gcagatatca
     3421 acaagtttgt acaaaaaagc aggcaccatg gggacttccc atccggcgtt cctggtctta
     3481 ggctgtcttc tcacagggct gagcctaatc ctctgccagc tttcattacc ctctatcctt
     3541 ccaaatgaaa atgaaaaggt tgtgcagctg aattcatcct tttctctgag atgctttggg
     3601 gagagtgaag tgagctggca gtaccccatg tctgaagaag agagctccga tgtggaaatc
     3661 agaaatgaag aaaacaacag cggccttttt gtgacggtct tggaagtgag cagtgcctcg
     3721 gcggcccaca cagggttgta cacttgctat tacaaccaca ctcagacaga agagaatgag
     3781 cttgaaggca ggcacattta catctatgtg ccagacccag atgtagcctt tgtacctcta
     3841 ggaatgacgg attatttagt catcgtggag gatgatgatt ctgccattat accttgtcgc
     3901 acaactgatc ccgagactcc tgtaacctta cacaacagtg agggggtggt acctgcctcc
     3961 tacgacagca gacagggctt taatgggacc ttcactgtag ggccctatat ctgtgaggcc
     4021 accgtcaaag gaaagaagtt ccagaccatc ccatttaatg tttatgcttt aaaagcaaca
     4081 tcagagctgg atctagaaat ggaagctctt aaaaccgtgt ataagtcagg ggaaacgatt
     4141 gtggtcacct gtgctgtttt taacaatgag gtggttgacc ttcaatggac ttaccctgga
     4201 gaagtgaaag gcaaaggcat cacaatgctg gaagaaatca aagtcccatc catcaaattg
     4261 gtgtacactt tgacggtccc cgaggccacg gtgaaagaca gtggagatta cgaatgtgct
     4321 gcccgccagg ctaccaggga ggtcaaagaa atgaagaaag tcactatttc tgtccatgag
     4381 aaaggtttca ttgaaatcaa acccaccttc agccagttgg aagctgtcaa cctgcatgaa
     4441 gtcaaacatt ttgttgtaga ggtgcgggcc tacccacctc ccaggatatc ctggctgaaa
     4501 aacaatctga ctctgattga aaatctcact gagatcacca ctgatgtgga aaagattcag
     4561 gaaataaggt atcgaagcaa attaaagctg atccgtgcta aggaagaaga cagtggccat
     4621 tatactattg tagctcaaaa tgaagatgct gtgaagagct atacttttga actgttaact
     4681 caagttcctt catccattct ggacttggtc gatgatcacc atggctcaac tgggggacag
     4741 acggtgaggt gcacagctga aggcacgccg cttcctgata ttgagtggat gatatgcaaa
     4801 gatattaaga aatgtaataa tgaaacttcc tggactattt tggccaacaa tgtctcaaac
     4861 atcatcacgg agatccactc ccgagacagg agtaccgtgg agggccgtgt gactttcgcc
     4921 aaagtggagg agaccatcgc cgtgcgatgc ctggctaaga atctccttgg agctgagaac
     4981 cgagagctga agctggtggc tcccaccctg cgttctgaac tcacggtggc tgctgcagtc
     5041 ctggtgctgt tggtgattgt gatcatctca cttattgtcc tggttgtcat ttggaaacag
     5101 aaaccgaggt atgaaattcg ctggagggac attgaatcaa tcagcccaga tggacatgaa
     5161 tatatttatg tggacccgat gcagctgcct tatgactcaa gatgggagtt tccaagagat
     5221 ggactagtgc ttggtcgggt cttggggtct ggagcgtttg ggaaggtggt tgaaggaaca
     5281 gcctatggat taagccggtc ccaacctgtc atgaaagttg cagtgaagat gctaaaaccc
     5341 acggccagat ccagtgaaaa acaagctctc atgtctgaac tgaagataat gactcacctg
     5401 gggccacatt tgaacattgt aaacttgctg ggagcctgca ccaagtcagg ccccatttac
     5461 atcatcacag agtattgctt ctatggagat ttggtcaact atttgcataa gaatagggat
     5521 agcttcctga gccaccaccc agagaagcca aagaaagagc tggatatctt tggattgaac
     5581 cctgctgatg aaagcacacg gagctatgtt attttatctt ttgaaaacaa tggtgactac
     5641 atggacatga agcaggctga tactacacag tatgtcccca tgctagaaag gaaagaggtt
     5701 tctaaatatt ccgacatcca gagatcactc tatgatcgtc cagcctcata taagaagaaa
     5761 tctatgttag actcagaagt caaaaacctc ctttcagatg ataactcaga aggccttact
     5821 ttattggatt tgttgagctt cacctatcaa gttgcccgag gaatggagtt tttggcttca
     5881 aaaaattgtg tccaccgtga tctggctgct cgcaacgtcc tcctggcaca aggaaaaatt
     5941 gtgaagatct gtgactttgg cctggccaga gacatcatgc atgattcgaa ctatgtgtcg
     6001 aaaggcagta cctttctgcc cgtgaagtgg atggctcctg agagcatctt tgacaacctc
     6061 tacaccacac tgagtgatgt ctggtcttat ggcattctgc tctgggagat cttttccctt
     6121 ggtggcaccc cttaccccgg catgatggtg gattctactt tctacaataa gatcaagagt
     6181 gggtaccgga tggccaagcc tgaccacgct accagtgaag tctacgagat catggtgaaa
     6241 tgctggaaca gtgagccgga gaagagaccc tccttttacc acctgagtga gattgtggag
     6301 aatctgctgc ctggacaata taaaaagagt tatgaaaaaa ttcacctgga cttcctgaag
     6361 agtgaccatc ctgctgtggc acgcatgcgt gtggactcag acaatgcata cattggtgtc
     6421 acctacaaaa acgaggaaga caagctgaag gactgggagg gtggtctgga tgagcagaga
     6481 ctgagcgctg acagtggcta catcattcct ctgcctgaca ttgaccctgt ccctgaggag
     6541 gaggacctgg gcaagaggaa cagacacagc tcgcagacct ctgaagagag tgccattgag
     6601 acgggttcca gcagttccac cttcatcaag agagaggacg agaccattga agacatcgac
     6661 atgatggacg acatcggcat agactcttca gacctggtgg aagacagctt cctgtagaac
     6721 ccagctttct tgtacaaagt ggtgatatcc aattaaccct cactaaaggt gtagtatgaa
     6781 gaataatgaa atgccctata gtgagtcgta ttaccaccca acttttctat acaaagtggt
     6841 tgatatccag cacagtggcg gccgctcgag tctagagggc ccgcggttcg aaggtaagcc
     6901 tatccctaac cctctcctcg gtctcgattc tacgcgtacc ggttagtaat gagatccctc
     6961 ccccccccct aacgttactg gccgaagccg cttggaataa ggccggtgtg cgtttgtcta
     7021 tatgttattt tccaccatat tgccgtcttt tggcaatgtg agggcccgga aacctggccc
     7081 tgtcttcttg acgagcattc ctaggggtct ttcccctctc gccaaaggaa tgcaaggtct
     7141 gttgaatgtc gtgaaggaag cagttcctct ggaagcttct tgaagacaaa caacgtctgt
     7201 agcgaccctt tgcaggcagc ggaacccccc acctggcgac aggtgcctct gcggccaaaa
     7261 gccacgtgta taagatacac ctgcaaaggc ggcacaaccc cagtgccacg ttgtgagttg
     7321 gatagttgtg gaaagagtca aatggctctc ctcaagcgta ttcaacaagg ggctgaagga
     7381 tgcccagaag gtaccccatt gtatgggatc tgatctgggg cctcggtgca catgctttac
     7441 atgtgtttag tcgaggttaa aaaaacgtct aggccccccg aaccacgggg acgtggtttt
     7501 cctttgaaaa acacgatgat aatatggcca cacatatgac cgagtacaag cccacggtgc
     7561 gcctcgccac ccgcgacgac gtccccaggg ccgtacgcac cctcgccgcc gcgttcgccg
     7621 actaccccgc cacgcgccac accgtcgatc cggaccgcca catcgagcgg gtcaccgagc
     7681 tgcaagaact cttcctcacg cgcgtcgggc tcgacatcgg caaggtgtgg gtcgcggacg
     7741 acggcgccgc ggtggcggtc tggaccacgc cggagagcgt cgaagcgggg gcggtgttcg
     7801 ccgagatcgg cccgcgcatg gccgagttga gcggttcccg gctggccgcg cagcaacaga
     7861 tggaaggcct cctggcgccg caccggccca aggagcccgc gtggttcctg gccaccgtcg
     7921 gcgtctcgcc cgaccaccag ggcaagggtc tgggcagcgc cgtcgtgctc cccggagtgg
     7981 aggcggccga gcgcgccggg gtgcccgcct tcctggagac ctccgcgccc cgcaacctcc
     8041 ccttctacga gcggctcggc ttcaccgtca ccgccgacgt cgaggtgccc gaaggaccgc
     8101 gcacctggtg catgacccgc aagcccggtg cctaaatcga tagatcctaa tcaacctctg
     8161 gattacaaaa tttgtgaaag attgactggt attcttaact atgttgctcc ttttacgcta
     8221 tgtggatacg ctgctttaat gcctttgtat catgctattg cttcccgtat ggctttcatt
     8281 ttctcctcct tgtataaatc ctggttgctg tctctttatg aggagttgtg gcccgttgtc
     8341 aggcaacgtg gcgtggtgtg cactgtgttt gctgacgcaa cccccactgg ttggggcatt
     8401 gccaccacct gtcagctcct ttccgggact ttcgctttcc ccctccctat tgccacggcg
     8461 gaactcatcg ccgcctgcct tgcccgctgc tggacagggg ctcggctgtt gggcactgac
     8521 aattccgtgg tgttgtcggg gaaatcatcg tcctttcctt ggctgctcgc ctgtgttgcc
     8581 acctggattc tgcgcgggac gtccttctgc tacgtccctt cggccctcaa tccagcggac
     8641 cttccttccc gcggcctgct gccggctctg cggcctcttc cgcgtcttcg ccttcgccct
     8701 cagacgagtc ggatctccct ttgggccgcc tccccgcctg agatccttta agaccaatga
     8761 cttacaaggc agctgtagat cttagccact ttttaaaaga aaagggggga ctggaagggc
     8821 taattcactc ccaacgaaga caagatctgc tttttgcttg tactgggtct ctctggttag
     8881 accagatctg agcctgggag ctctctggct aactagggaa cccactgctt aagcctcaat
     8941 aaagcttgcc ttgagtgctt caagtagtgt gtgcccgtct gttgtgtgac tctggtaact
     9001 agagatccct cagacccttt tagtcagtgt ggaaaatctc tagcagtagt agttcatgtc
     9061 atcttattat tcagtattta taacttgcaa agaaatgaat atcagagagt gagaggcccg
     9121 ggttaattaa ggaaagggct agatcattct tgaagacgaa agggcctcgt gatacgccta
     9181 tttttatagg ttaatgtcat gataataatg gtttcttaga cgtcaggtgg cacttttcgg
     9241 ggaaatgtgc gcggaacccc tatttgttta tttttctaaa tacattcaaa tatgtatccg
     9301 ctcatgagac aataaccctg ataaatgctt caataatatt gaaaaaggaa gagtatgagt
     9361 attcaacatt tccgtgtcgc ccttattccc ttttttgcgg cattttgcct tcctgttttt
     9421 gctcacccag aaacgctggt gaaagtaaaa gatgctgaag atcagttggg tgcacgagtg
     9481 ggttacatcg aactggatct caacagcggt aagatccttg agagttttcg ccccgaagaa
     9541 cgttttccaa tgatgagcac ttttaaagtt ctgctatgtg gcgcggtatt atcccgtgtt
     9601 gacgccgggc aagagcaact cggtcgccgc atacactatt ctcagaatga cttggttgag
     9661 tactcaccag tcacagaaaa gcatcttacg gatggcatga cagtaagaga attatgcagt
     9721 gctgccataa ccatgagtga taacactgcg gccaacttac ttctgacaac gatcggagga
     9781 ccgaaggagc taaccgcttt tttgcacaac atgggggatc atgtaactcg ccttgatcgt
     9841 tgggaaccgg agctgaatga agccatacca aacgacgagc gtgacaccac gatgcctgta
     9901 gcaatggcaa caacgttgcg caaactatta actggcgaac tacttactct agcttcccgg
     9961 caacaattaa tagactggat ggaggcggat aaagttgcag gaccacttct gcgctcggcc
    10021 cttccggctg gctggtttat tgctgataaa tctggagccg gtgagcgtgg gtctcgcggt
    10081 atcattgcag cactggggcc agatggtaag ccctcccgta tcgtagttat ctacacgacg
    10141 gggagtcagg caactatgga tgaacgaaat agacagatcg ctgagatagg tgcctcactg
    10201 attaagcatt ggtaactgtc agaccaagtt tactcatata tactttagat tgatttaaaa
    10261 cttcattttt aatttaaaag gatctaggtg aagatccttt ttgataatct catgaccaaa
    10321 atcccttaac gtgagttttc gttccactga gcgtcagacc ccgtagaaaa gatcaaagga
    10381 tcttcttgag atcctttttt tctgcgcgta atctgctgct tgcaaacaaa aaaaccaccg
    10441 ctaccagcgg tggtttgttt gccggatcaa gagctaccaa ctctttttcc gaaggtaact
    10501 ggcttcagca gagcgcagat accaaatact gttcttctag tgtagccgta gttaggccac
    10561 cacttcaaga actctgtagc accgcctaca tacctcgctc tgctaatcct gttaccagtg
    10621 gctgctgcca gtggcgataa gtcgtgtctt accgggttgg actcaagacg atagttaccg
    10681 gataaggcgc agcggtcggg ctgaacgggg ggttcgtgca cacagcccag cttggagcga
    10741 acgacctaca ccgaactgag atacctacag cgtgagctat gagaaagcgc cacgcttccc
    10801 gaagggagaa aggcggacag gtatccggta agcggcaggg tcggaacagg agagcgcacg
    10861 agggagcttc cagggggaaa cgcctggtat ctttatagtc ctgtcgggtt tcgccacctc
    10921 tgacttgagc gtcgattttt gtgatgctcg tcaggggggc ggagcctatg gaaaaacgcc
    10981 agcaacgcgg cctttttacg gttcctggcc ttttgctggc cttttgctca catgttcttt
    11041 cctgcgttat cccctgattc tgtggataac cgtattaccg cctttgagtg agctgatacc
    11101 gctcgccgca gccgaacgac cgagcgcagc gagtcagtga gcgaggaagc ggaagagcgc
    11161 ccaatacgca aaccgcctct ccccgcgcgt tggccgattc attaatgcag caagctcatg
    11221 gctgactaat tttttttatt tatgcagagg ccgaggccgc ctcggcctct gagctattcc
    11281 agaagtagtg aggaggcttt tttggaggcc taggcttttg caaaaagctc cccgtggcac
    11341 gacaggtttc ccgactggaa agcgggcagt gagcgcaacg caattaatgt gagttagctc
    11401 actcattagg caccccaggc tttacacttt atgcttccgg ctcgtatgtt gtgtggaatt
    11461 gtgagcggat aacaatttca cacaggaaac agctatgaca tgattacgaa tttcacaaat
    11521 aaagcatttt tttcactgca ttctagttgt ggtttgtcca aactcatcaa tgtatcttat
    11581 catgtctgga tcaactggat aactcaagct aaccaaaatc atcccaaact tcccacccca
    11641 taccctatta ccactgccaa ttacctgtgg tttcatttac tctaaacctg tgattcctct
    11701 gaattatttt cattttaaag aaattgtatt tgttaaatat gtactacaaa cttagtagt
//
