[The description below was written by a language model from this plasmid's Addgene catalogue record and the feature table of its GenBank file.]
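Description:
pHAGE-PDGFRA-V561D is an 11.8 kb HIV-1-based lentiviral expression plasmid built on the pHAGE backbone and carrying the human PDGFRA coding sequence with the V561D substitution. It is propagated in E. coli through a high-copy ColE1/pUC-type origin and selected with ampicillin via the beta-lactamase gene. The viral portion contains a full-length LTR at the upstream end (labelled as a 3' LTR in the annotation, although it occupies the 5' position), the Psi packaging signal, the Rev response element for Rev-dependent nuclear export of the genomic RNA, the cPPT/CTS element that aids nuclear import, and a U3-deleted downstream LTR that makes the integrated provirus self-inactivating.

Between these elements, the human EF-1-alpha promoter with its first intron drives constitutive expression of the insert, which was introduced by Gateway cloning. The PDGFRA open reading frame is not annotated as a feature, but it corresponds to the roughly 3.3 kb interval flanked by the attB1 and attB2 sites. Downstream lie short T3 and T7 promoter sequences, an attB4 site and a V5 epitope tag. The record does not indicate whether the V5 tag is fused in frame to the receptor. An EMCV IRES then allows cap-independent translation of puromycin N-acetyltransferase from the same transcript, so that transduced mammalian cells can be selected with puromycin, and a WPRE enhances transcript stability and expression. The construct is intended for lentiviral delivery and stable expression of this PDGFRA mutant, and it comes from a collection generated for systematic functional annotation of somatic mutations in cancer.
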