Addgene plasmid #116452: pHAGE-PDGFRA-V561D
Purpose: Lentiviral expression of PDGFRA V561D
Depositing lab: Gordon Mills & Kenneth Scott. Depositing organization: Baylor College of Medicine. Publication: Systematic Functional Annotation of Somatic Mutations in Cancer. Ng PK, Li J, Jeong KJ, Shao S, Chen H, Tsang YH, Sengupta S, Wang Z, Bhavana VH, Tran R, Soewito S, Minussi DC, Moreno D, Kong K, Dogruluk T, Lu H, Gao J, Tokheim C, Zhou DC, Johnson AM, Zeng J, Ip CKM, Ju Z, Wester M, Yu S, Li Y, Vellano CP, Schultz N, Karchin R, Ding L, Lu Y, Cheung LWT, Chen K, Shaw KR, Meric-Bernstam F, Scott KL, Yi S, Sahni N, Liang H, Mills GB. Cancer Cell. 2018 Mar 12;33(3):450-462.e10. doi: 10.1016/j.ccell.2018.01.021. PubMed 29533785.
Backbone
  Vector backbone: pHAGE
  Vector type: Lentiviral
Growth in bacteria
  Bacterial resistance: Ampicillin, 100 μg/mL
  Growth temperature: 37°C
  Growth strain: Stbl3
  Copy number: High Copy
Gene/Insert
  Gene/Insert name: PDGFRA
  Species: H. sapiens (human)
  Mutation: V561D
  Entrez Gene: PDGFRA (a.k.a. CD140A, PDGFR-2, PDGFR2)
  Cloning method: Gateway Cloning
Terms and licenses: Academic/Nonprofit Terms; Industry Terms: Not Available to Industry
How to cite: pHAGE-PDGFRA-V561D was a gift from Gordon Mills & Kenneth Scott (Addgene plasmid # 116452 ; http://n2t.net/addgene:116452 ; RRID:Addgene_116452)
