>Addgene plasmid #116452 | pHAGE-PDGFRA-V561D | depositor partial sequence | sequence record 219326 | insert
ATGGGGACTTCCCATCCGGCGTTCCTGGTCTTAGGCTGTCTTCTCACAGGGCTGAGCCTAATCCTCTGCC
AGCTTTCATTACCCTCTATCCTTCCAAATGAAAATGAAAAGGTTGTGCAGCTGAATTCATCCTTTTCTCT
GAGATGCTTTGGGGAGAGTGAAGTGAGCTGGCAGTACCCCATGTCTGAAGAAGAGAGCTCCGATGTGGAA
ATCAGAAATGAAGAAAACAACAGCGGCCTTTTTGTGACGGTCTTGGAAGTGAGCAGTGCCTCGGCGGCCC
ACACAGGGTTGTACACTTGCTATTACAACCACACTCAGACAGAAGAGAATGAGCTTGAAGGCAGGCACAT
TTACATCTATGTGCCAGACCCAGATGTAGCCTTTGTACCTCTAGGAATGACGGATTATTTAGTCATCGTG
GAGGATGATGATTCTGCCATTATACCTTGTCGCACAACTGATCCCGAGACTCCTGTAACCTTACACAACA
GTGAGGGGGTGGTACCTGCCTCCTACGACAGCAGACAGGGCTTTAATGGGACCTTCACTGTAGGGCCCTA
TATCTGTGAGGCCACCGTCAAAGGAAAGAAGTTCCAGACCATCCCATTTAATGTTTATGCTTTAAAAGCA
ACATCAGAGCTGGATCTAGAAATGGAAGCTCTTAAAACCGTGTATAAGTCAGGGGAAACGATTGTGGTCA
CCTGTGCTGTTTTTAACAATGAGGTGGTTGACCTTCAATGGACTTACCCTGGAGAAGTGAAAGGCAAAGG
CATCACAATGCTGGAAGAAATCAAAGTCCCATCCATCAAATTGGTGTACACTTTGACGGTCCCCGAGGCC
ACGGTGAAAGACAGTGGAGATTACGAATGTGCTGCCCGCCAGGCTACCAGGGAGGTCAAAGAAATGAAGA
AAGTCACTATTTCTGTCCATGAGAAAGGTTTCATTGAAATCAAACCCACCTTCAGCCAGTTGGAAGCTGT
CAACCTGCATGAAGTCAAACATTTTGTTGTAGAGGTGCGGGCCTACCCACCTCCCAGGATATCCTGGCTG
AAAAACAATCTGACTCTGATTGAAAATCTCACTGAGATCACCACTGATGTGGAAAAGATTCAGGAAATAA
GGTATCGAAGCAAATTAAAGCTGATCCGTGCTAAGGAAGAAGACAGTGGCCATTATACTATTGTAGCTCA
AAATGAAGATGCTGTGAAGAGCTATACTTTTGAACTGTTAACTCAAGTTCCTTCATCCATTCTGGACTTG
GTCGATGATCACCATGGCTCAACTGGGGGACAGACGGTGAGGTGCACAGCTGAAGGCACGCCGCTTCCTG
ATATTGAGTGGATGATATGCAAAGATATTAAGAAATGTAATAATGAAACTTCCTGGACTATTTTGGCCAA
CAATGTCTCAAACATCATCACGGAGATCCACTCCCGAGACAGGAGTACCGTGGAGGGCCGTGTGACTTTC
GCCAAAGTGGAGGAGACCATCGCCGTGCGATGCCTGGCTAAGAATCTCCTTGGAGCTGAGAACCGAGAGC
TGAAGCTGGTGGCTCCCACCCTGCGTTCTGAACTCACGGTGGCTGCTGCAGTCCTGGTGCTGTTGGTGAT
TGTGATCATCTCACTTATTGTCCTGGTTGTCATTTGGAAACAGAAACCGAGGTATGAAATTCGCTGGAGG
GACATTGAATCAATCAGCCCAGATGGACATGAATATATTTATGTGGACCCGATGCAGCTGCCTTATGACT
CAAGATGGGAGTTTCCAAGAGATGGACTAGTGCTTGGTCGGGTCTTGGGGTCTGGAGCGTTTGGGAAGGT
GGTTGAAGGAACAGCCTATGGATTAAGCCGGTCCCAACCTGTCATGAAAGTTGCAGTGAAGATGCTAAAA
CCCACGGCCAGATCCAGTGAAAAACAAGCTCTCATGTCTGAACTGAAGATAATGACTCACCTGGGGCCAC
ATTTGAACATTGTAAACTTGCTGGGAGCCTGCACCAAGTCAGGCCCCATTTACATCATCACAGAGTATTG
CTTCTATGGAGATTTGGTCAACTATTTGCATAAGAATAGGGATAGCTTCCTGAGCCACCACCCAGAGAAG
CCAAAGAAAGAGCTGGATATCTTTGGATTGAACCCTGCTGATGAAAGCACACGGAGCTATGTTATTTTAT
CTTTTGAAAACAATGGTGACTACATGGACATGAAGCAGGCTGATACTACACAGTATGTCCCCATGCTAGA
AAGGAAAGAGGTTTCTAAATATTCCGACATCCAGAGATCACTCTATGATCGTCCAGCCTCATATAAGAAG
AAATCTATGTTAGACTCAGAAGTCAAAAACCTCCTTTCAGATGATAACTCAGAAGGCCTTACTTTATTGG
ATTTGTTGAGCTTCACCTATCAAGTTGCCCGAGGAATGGAGTTTTTGGCTTCAAAAAATTGTGTCCACCG
TGATCTGGCTGCTCGCAACGTCCTCCTGGCACAAGGAAAAATTGTGAAGATCTGTGACTTTGGCCTGGCC
AGAGACATCATGCATGATTCGAACTATGTGTCGAAAGGCAGTACCTTTCTGCCCGTGAAGTGGATGGCTC
CTGAGAGCATCTTTGACAACCTCTACACCACACTGAGTGATGTCTGGTCTTATGGCATTCTGCTCTGGGA
GATCTTTTCCCTTGGTGGCACCCCTTACCCCGGCATGATGGTGGATTCTACTTTCTACAATAAGATCAAG
AGTGGGTACCGGATGGCCAAGCCTGACCACGCTACCAGTGAAGTCTACGAGATCATGGTGAAATGCTGGA
ACAGTGAGCCGGAGAAGAGACCCTCCTTTTACCACCTGAGTGAGATTGTGGAGAATCTGCTGCCTGGACA
ATATAAAAAGAGTTATGAAAAAATTCACCTGGACTTCCTGAAGAGTGACCATCCTGCTGTGGCACGCATG
CGTGTGGACTCAGACAATGCATACATTGGTGTCACCTACAAAAACGAGGAAGACAAGCTGAAGGACTGGG
AGGGTGGTCTGGATGAGCAGAGACTGAGCGCTGACAGTGGCTACATCATTCCTCTGCCTGACATTGACCC
TGTCCCTGAGGAGGAGGACCTGGGCAAGAGGAACAGACACAGCTCGCAGACCTCTGAAGAGAGTGCCATT
GAGACGGGTTCCAGCAGTTCCACCTTCATCAAGAGAGAGGACGAGACCATTGAAGACATCGACATGATGG
ATGACATCGGCATAGACTCTTCAGACCTGGTGGAAGACAGCTTCCTGTAA
